>Addgene plasmid #119598 | pC0.091 | addgene full sequence | sequence record 234770 | Addgene NGS Result
GTGGCTCTTCAGTGGACGAAAGGGCCTCGTGATACGCCTATTTTTATAGGTTAATGTCATGATAATAATG
GTTTCTTAGACGTCAGGTGGCACTTTTCGGGGAAATGTGCGCGGAACCCCTATTTGTTTATTTTTCTAAA
TACATTCAAATATGTATCCGCTCATGAGACAATAACCCTGATAAATGCTTCAATAATATTGAAAAAGGAA
GAGTATGCGCTCACGCAACTGGTCCAGAACCTTGACCGAACGCAGCGGTGGTAACGGCGCAGTGGCGGTT
TTCATGGCTTGTTATGACTGTTTTTTTTTGGGGTACAGTCTATGCCTCGGGCATCCAAGCAGCAAGCGCG
TTACGCCGTGGGTCGATGTTTGATGTTATGGAGCAGCAACGATGTTACGCAGCAGGGCAGTCGCCCTAAA
ACAAAGTTAAACATCATGAGGGAAGCGGTGATCGCCGAAGTATCGACTCAACTATCAGAGGTAGTTGGCG
TCATCGAGCGCCATCTCGAACCGACGTTGCTGGCCGTACATTTGTACGGCTCCGCAGTGGATGGCGGCCT
GAAGCCACACAGCGATATTGATTTGCTGGTTACGGTGACCGTAAGGCTTGATGAAACAACGCGGCGAGCT
TTGATCAACGACCTTTTGGAAACTTCGGCTTCCCCTGGAGAGAGCGAGATTCTCCGCGCTGTAGAAGTCA
CCATTGTTGTGCACGACGACATCATTCCGTGGCGTTATCCAGCTAAGCGCGAACTGCAATTTGGAGAATG
GCAGCGCAATGACATTCTTGCAGGTATCTTCGAGCCAGCCACGATCGACATTGATCTGGCTATCTTGCTG
ACAAAAGCAAGAGAACATAGCGTTGCCTTGGTAGGTCCAGCGGCGGAGGAACTCTTTGATCCGGTTCCTG
AACAGGATCTATTTGAGGCGCTAAATGAAACCTTAACGCTATGGAACTCGCCGCCCGACTGGGCTGGCGA
TGAGCGAAATGTAGTGCTTACGTTGTCCCGCATTTGGTACAGCGCAGTAACCGGCAAAATCGCGCCGAAG
GATGTCGCTGCCGACTGGGCAATGGAGCGCCTGCCGGCCCAGTATCAGCCCGTCATACTTGAAGCTAGAC
AGGCTTATCTTGGACAAGAAGAAGATCGCTTGGCCTCGCGCGCAGATCAGTTGGAAGAATTTGTCCATTA
CGTAAAAGGCGAGATCACCAAGGTAGTCGGCAAATAACTGTCAGACCAAGTTTACTCATATATACTTTAG
ATTGATTTAAAACTTCATTTTTAATTTAAAAGGATCTAGGTGAAGATCCTTTTTGATAATCTCATGACCA
AAATCCCTTAACGTGAGTTTTCGTTCCACTGAGCGTCAGACCCCGTAGAAAAGATCAAAGGATCTTCTTG
AGATCCTTTTTTTCTGCGCGTAATCTGCTGCTTGCAAACAAAAAAACCACCGCTACCAGCGGTGGTTTGT
TTGCCGGATCAAGAGCTACCAACTCTTTTTCCGAAGGTAACTGGCTTCAGCAGAGCGCAGATACCAAATA
CTGTTCTTCTAGTGTAGCCGTAGTTAGGCCACCACTTCAAGAACTCTGTAGCACCGCCTACATACCTCGC
TCTGCTAATCCTGTTACCAGTGGCTGCTGCCAGTGGCGATAAGTCGTGTCTTACCGGGTTGGACTCAAGA
CGATAGTTACCGGATAAGGCGCAGCGGTCGGGCTGAACGGGGGGTTCGTGCACACAGCCCAGCTTGGAGC
GAACGACCTACACCGAACTGAGATACCTACAGCGTGAGCTATGAGAAAGCGCCACGCTTCCCGAAGGGAG
AAAGGCGGACAGGTATCCGGTAAGCGGCAGGGTCGGAACAGGAGAGCGCACGAGGGAGCTTCCAGGGGGA
AACGCCTGGTATCTTTATAGTCCTGTCGGGTTTCGCCACCTCTGACTTGAGCGTCGATTTTTGTGATGCT
CGTCAGGGGGGCGGAGCCTATGGAAAAACGCCAGCAACGCGGCCTTTTTACGGTTCCTGGCCTTTTGCTG
GCCTTTTGCTCACATGTTCTTTCCTGCGTTATCCCCTGATTCTGTGGATAACCGTATTACCGCCTTTGAG
TGAGCTGATACCGCTCGCCGCAGCCGAACGACCGAGCGCAGCGAGTCAGTGAGCGAGGAAGCGGAAGAGC
GCCCAATACGCAAACCGCCTCTCCCCGCGCGTTGGCCGATTCATTAATCACTCTGTGGTCTCAGGAGTTG
ACCAGCTAGCTCAGTCCTAGGTATTGTGCTAGCTATTGTGAGCGGATAACAATTTCACACATACTAGAGA
AAGAGGAGAAATACTAAATGTGAGACCACGAA
Features (pLannotate 1.2.2; 8 found; start..end, strand, type, name):
    110..214     +  promoter       AmpR promoter: bla
    205..285     -  CDS            int (fragment): INT2_ECOLX - Protein inferred from homology: Swiss-Prot protein existence level 3. Putative integrase believed to be involved in the insertion of antibiotic resistance genes into plasmids and transposons. From Escherichia coli.
    373..429     +  CDS            GmR (fragment): gentamycin acetyltransferase; aacC1; confers resistance to gentamycin
    436..1224    +  CDS            aadA: S3AD_ECOLX - Experimental evidence at protein level: Swiss-Prot protein existence level 1. Mediates bacterial resistance to the antibiotics streptomycin and spectinomycin. From Escherichia coli.
   1398..1986    +  rep_origin     ori: high-copy-number ColE1/pMB1/pBR322/pUC origin of replication
   2169..2218    +  CDS            lacI (fragment): lac repressor; lacI; The lac repressor binds to the lac operator to inhibit transcription in E. coli. This inhibition can be relieved by adding lactose or isopropyl-β-D-thiogalactopyranoside (IPTG).
   2243..2264    +  promoter       J23119(SpeI) promoter (fragment): bacterial promoter (Registry of Standard Biological Parts BBa J23119) modified to end with an SpeI site
   2276..2292    +  protein_bind   lac operator: The lac repressor binds to the lac operator to inhibit transcription in E. coli. This inhibition can be relieved by adding lactose or isopropyl-β-D-thiogalactopyranoside (IPTG). lac repressor encoded by lacI
