[The description below was written by a language model from this plasmid's Addgene catalogue record and pLannotate feature annotations shown in this document.]
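Description:
pC0.091 is a Level 0 promoter part from the CyanoGate modular cloning suite, a toolkit that extends the plant MoClo Golden Gate syntax to the engineering of cyanobacteria. It is built in the small pICH41295 acceptor backbone (about 2.2 kb without insert; the sequenced plasmid is about 2.3 kb) and is maintained in E. coli as a high-copy plasmid through a ColE1/pUC-type origin of replication. Selection is by spectinomycin, conferred by the aadA aminoglycoside adenylyltransferase gene. The short integrase and gentamicin acetyltransferase fragments annotated just upstream of aadA are most likely remnants of the integron context from which the resistance cassette was derived rather than functional genes, and an AmpR (bla) promoter is annotated upstream of this region.

The payload is an 89 bp synthetic insert named J23119MH_V07. The feature table detects a fragment matching the strong constitutive bacterial promoter J23119 from the Registry of Standard Biological Parts, followed closely by a lac operator, which suggests a J23119-derived variant that could be repressed by LacI and relieved with IPTG. The record does not describe how this variant differs from the parent promoter or how strong it is, and no intact lacI gene is present, only a short fragment. The part was inserted through BpiI sites that were destroyed during cloning, as is usual for Level 0 domestication. As a promoter module, it is meant to be combined with other standard parts, such as coding sequences and terminators, in hierarchical Golden Gate assembly of transcription units for expression in cyanobacteria.
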