Addgene plasmid #119598: pC0.091
Purpose: Level 0 part. Promoter
Depositing lab: Alistair McCormick. Depositing organization: University of Edinburgh. Publication: CyanoGate: A Modular Cloning Suite for Engineering Cyanobacteria Based on the Plant MoClo Syntax. Vasudevan R, Gale GAR, Schiavon AA, Puzorjov A, Malin J, Gillespie MD, Vavitsas K, Zulkower V, Wang B, Howe CJ, Lea-Smith DJ, McCormick AJ. Plant Physiol. 2019 May;180(1):39-55. doi: 10.1104/pp.18.01401. Epub 2019 Feb 28. PubMed 30819783.
Backbone
  Vector backbone: PICH41295
  Backbone size w/o insert (bp): 2247
  Vector type: Synthetic Biology
Growth in bacteria
  Bacterial resistance: Spectinomycin, 50 μg/mL
  Growth temperature: 37°C
  Growth strain: DH5alpha
  Copy number: High Copy
Gene/Insert
  Gene/Insert name: J23119MH_V07
  Species: Synthetic
  Insert size (bp): 89
  Cloning method: Restriction Enzyme; 5′ cloning site BpiI (destroyed during cloning); 3′ cloning site BpiI (destroyed during cloning)
  Sequencing primers: 5′ ttgagtgagctgataccgct; 3′ GTCTCATGAGCGGATACATATTTGAATG
Terms and licenses: Academic/Nonprofit Terms; Industry Terms: Not Available to Industry
Depositor comments: Please visit https://www.biorxiv.org/content/10.1101/426700v1 for bioRxiv preprint.
How to cite: pC0.091 was a gift from Alistair McCormick (Addgene plasmid # 119598 ; http://n2t.net/addgene:119598 ; RRID:Addgene_119598)
