>Addgene plasmid #119598 | pC0.091 | depositor partial sequence | sequence record 226090 | J23119MH_V07
TTGACCAGCTAGCTCAGTCCTAGGTATTGTGCTAGCTATTGTGAGCGGATAACAATTTCACACATACTAG
AGAAAGAGGAGAAATACTA
